>Addgene plasmid #212476 | pTwist-SARS-CoV-2 Spike-deltaC18 Y505H (CAT) | addgene full sequence | sequence record 432801 | Addgene NGS Result
ATGTTTGTGTTCCTCGTTCTCCTGCCCCTCGTTTCTTCCCAATGCGTGAACCTCACAACTAGAACGCAGC
TCCCACCCGCTTACACGAACTCTTTTACTCGTGGAGTATACTATCCCGATAAAGTCTTTAGGTCCAGTGT
CCTTCATTCTACTCAAGACCTTTTCCTGCCATTCTTCTCAAATGTCACCTGGTTCCATGCTATCCACGTT
TCTGGCACCAACGGAACTAAACGATTTGATAATCCCGTCTTGCCATTTAACGATGGCGTATACTTTGCCT
CAACGGAGAAGTCCAACATTATCCGGGGATGGATATTTGGCACCACCCTGGACTCCAAGACACAGTCTCT
CCTCATTGTGAACAACGCCACCAATGTCGTCATCAAAGTCTGTGAATTTCAATTTTGTAACGATCCCTTT
CTCGGGGTTTATTATCATAAGAATAACAAGTCTTGGATGGAGTCAGAGTTCCGCGTTTACAGTTCCGCTA
ACAACTGTACTTTTGAGTACGTTTCCCAACCATTTCTCATGGATCTTGAAGGGAAGCAAGGCAACTTCAA
GAATCTCCGCGAATTTGTGTTTAAGAATATAGACGGCTACTTCAAAATTTATAGCAAGCATACCCCGATA
AATCTGGTTCGGGATCTCCCTCAAGGCTTCTCCGCGTTGGAACCCCTCGTGGACTTGCCGATTGGCATCA
ACATCACCCGGTTCCAAACCCTTCTTGCCCTTCATCGAAGCTACCTCACGCCTGGCGACAGTAGTAGTGG
TTGGACAGCGGGCGCAGCAGCCTACTATGTGGGATATTTGCAACCACGCACCTTTCTTCTCAAATATAAC
GAAAACGGAACAATTACCGATGCCGTAGACTGTGCCCTCGATCCCCTGTCCGAAACTAAATGCACACTCA
AGTCCTTCACAGTTGAGAAAGGCATATACCAAACCAGTAACTTCCGCGTCCAACCCACCGAATCCATTGT
TCGATTCCCTAACATCACCAATTTGTGTCCTTTCGGTGAAGTATTTAATGCCACTCGATTTGCATCAGTT
TATGCCTGGAATCGCAAGCGAATATCAAATTGTGTTGCAGATTATAGTGTCCTGTATAATAGCGCATCAT
TCAGCACTTTTAAGTGTTATGGGGTCAGCCCTACGAAATTGAATGACTTGTGTTTTACCAACGTTTACGC
AGATTCTTTCGTCATACGCGGCGACGAAGTCCGACAGATTGCACCGGGGCAAACCGGAAAGATAGCAGAC
TATAATTATAAGTTGCCGGATGACTTCACCGGCTGCGTTATAGCATGGAACTCCAATAATCTCGATTCAA
AAGTCGGCGGCAACTATAATTATCTTTACCGCCTGTTTCGCAAGTCAAATCTGAAGCCCTTTGAACGTGA
CATCTCCACCGAAATTTATCAAGCTGGCAGCACCCCATGTAATGGAGTGGAAGGGTTTAACTGTTATTTT
CCCCTTCAATCATACGGATTTCAACCAACAAATGGGGTGGGCCATCAACCATATCGGGTGGTAGTCTTGA
GCTTTGAGCTGCTCCACGCACCGGCTACAGTTTGCGGACCGAAGAAAAGCACTAACCTGGTGAAGAATAA
ATGTGTGAACTTCAACTTTAATGGGCTCACCGGAACAGGGGTGCTGACAGAATCAAACAAGAAATTTCTC
CCTTTTCAACAATTTGGTAGAGACATTGCCGATACCACAGATGCCGTCCGCGATCCGCAAACACTGGAAA
TCCTCGATATAACACCCTGTAGCTTCGGCGGGGTCAGCGTGATAACTCCCGGAACGAACACATCCAACCA
AGTGGCTGTCCTGTATCAAGATGTCAACTGTACCGAAGTCCCTGTGGCGATACACGCCGACCAACTGACA
CCCACCTGGAGAGTCTACTCAACAGGTTCCAATGTCTTTCAAACTAGAGCGGGTTGTCTCATTGGCGCTG
AGCATGTCAATAATTCATACGAATGTGATATTCCTATTGGGGCAGGAATCTGTGCGTCTTATCAAACTCA
AACGAACTCACCACGGCGCGCTCGCTCAGTAGCCAGCCAGTCCATAATCGCCTATACCATGAGTCTCGGG
GCTGAGAACTCCGTGGCTTATTCAAACAATTCCATCGCAATCCCAACTAACTTTACCATTAGCGTTACCA
CGGAAATCTTGCCCGTCAGCATGACTAAGACGAGCGTAGACTGTACGATGTATATCTGTGGGGATTCCAC
CGAGTGTAGCAACCTCTTGCTTCAATACGGGTCTTTCTGTACTCAACTCAACCGAGCATTGACCGGAATT
GCGGTCGAACAAGACAAGAATACCCAAGAGGTGTTCGCACAAGTAAAGCAAATATACAAAACGCCGCCAA
TCAAAGATTTTGGCGGGTTTAATTTTAGCCAAATACTGCCAGACCCATCTAAGCCTTCAAAACGCAGCTT
TATCGAGGATCTGCTGTTCAACAAAGTTACGTTGGCTGACGCGGGTTTCATTAAGCAGTATGGGGATTGT
TTGGGAGACATTGCGGCCCGCGACCTTATCTGTGCTCAAAAATTCAATGGGTTGACAGTTCTGCCCCCTC
TGCTCACTGATGAGATGATTGCACAGTATACATCAGCATTGTTGGCAGGAACCATTACATCCGGCTGGAC
TTTTGGCGCGGGTGCGGCCCTTCAAATACCTTTCGCTATGCAAATGGCTTACAGATTCAATGGGATTGGT
GTCACGCAAAATGTATTGTATGAAAATCAGAAGCTGATCGCTAATCAATTTAACAGCGCGATTGGCAAGA
TCCAAGATTCACTGTCAAGCACAGCGTCCGCCCTCGGCAAACTCCAAGATGTTGTGAATCAAAACGCCCA
GGCCCTGAATACCCTCGTGAAGCAACTGAGTTCTAACTTCGGCGCAATCTCCAGCGTCCTCAACGACATA
TTGTCCAGACTTGATAAGGTGGAAGCCGAGGTGCAAATTGATCGGCTCATCACAGGCAGGCTCCAGTCAC
TCCAAACTTATGTGACACAACAGTTGATCCGGGCTGCTGAGATACGAGCAAGCGCCAACCTGGCCGCCAC
TAAAATGTCAGAGTGCGTGCTCGGGCAGTCCAAACGGGTTGACTTTTGTGGCAAGGGCTATCACTTGATG
TCCTTCCCCCAATCCGCCCCACATGGAGTGGTCTTTCTCCACGTCACTTATGTCCCTGCTCAAGAGAAGA
ACTTTACGACAGCTCCAGCAATCTGTCACGATGGCAAAGCGCACTTTCCCAGGGAAGGCGTTTTCGTCAG
TAATGGCACGCATTGGTTTGTGACCCAAAGGAATTTCTATGAACCCCAAATCATAACCACTGACAATACA
TTTGTCTCAGGCAACTGTGATGTGGTCATTGGGATCGTGAACAACACGGTATATGATCCCCTGCAACCCG
AGTTGGATAGCTTCAAAGAGGAATTGGATAAATACTTTAAGAATCATACTTCACCCGATGTTGATCTCGG
GGACATATCAGGAATAAATGCAAGTGTCGTCAACATTCAGAAAGAGATTGATCGCCTTAATGAGGTCGCC
AAGAACTTGAATGAATCTTTGATCGACTTGCAAGAACTGGGCAAATACGAACAATATATTAAATGGCCCT
GGTACATTTGGTTGGGCTTTATCGCCGGACTTATAGCTATCGTTATGGTCACAATTATGTTGTGCTGTAT
GACTAGCTGTTGTTCCTGCTTGAAAGGATGTTGCAGTTGCGGATCTTGTTGTAAATAAAGGATCCTCTAG
AAGTTGTCTCCTCCTGCACTGACTGACTGATACAATCGATTTCTGGATCCGCAGGCCTAATCAACCTCTG
GATTACAAAATTTGTGAAAGATTGACTGGTATTCTTAACTATGTTGCTCCTTTTACGCTATGTGGATACG
CTGCTTTAATGCCTTTGTATCATGCTATTGCTTCCCGTATGGCTTTCATTTTCTCCTCCTTGTATAAATC
CTGGTTGCTGTCTCTTTATGAGGAGTTGTGGCCCGTTGTCAGGCAACGTGGCGTGGTGTGCACTGTGTTT
GCTGACGCAACCCCCACTGGTTGGGGCATTGCCACCACCTGTCAGCTCCTTTCCGGGACTTTCGCTTTCC
CCCTCCCTATTGCCACGGCGGAACTCATCGCCGCCTGCCTTGCCCGCTGCTGGACAGGGGCTCGGCTGTT
GGGCACTGACAATTCCGTGGTGTTGTCGGGGAAGCTGACGTCCTTTCCATGGCTGCTCGCCTGTGTTGCC
ACCTGGATTCTGCGCGGGACGTCCTTCTGCTACGTCCCTTCGGCCCTCAATCCAGCGGACCTTCCTTCCC
GCGGCCTGCTGCCGGCTCTGCGGCCTCTTCCGCGTCTTCGCCTTCGCCCTCAGACGAGTCGGATCTCCCT
TTGGGCCGCCTCCCCGCCTGTCTAGCTTGACTGACTGAGATACAGCGTACCTTCAGCTCACAGACATGAT
AAGATACATTGATGAGTTTGGACAAACCACAACTAGAATGCAGTGAAAAAAATGCTTTATTTGTGAAATT
TGTGATGCTATTGCTTTATTTGTAACCATTATAAGCTGCAATAAACAAGTTAACAACAACAATTGCATTC
ATTTTATGTTTCAGGTTCAGGGGGAGGTGTGGGAGGTTTTTTAAAGCAAGTAAAACCTCTACAAATGTGG
TATTGGCCCATCTCTATCGGTATCGTAGCATAACCCCTTGGGGCCTCTAAACGGGTCTTGAGGGGTTTTT
TGTGCCCCTCGGGCCGGATTGCTATCTACCGGCATTGGCGCAGAAAAAAATGCCTGATGCGACGCTGCGC
GTCTTATACTCCCACATATGCCAGATTCAGCAACGGATACGGCTTCCCCAACTTGCCCACTTCCATACGT
GTCCTCCTTACCAGAAATTTATCCTTAAGGTCGTCAGCTATCCTGCAGGCGATCTCTCGATTTCGATCAA
GACATTCCTTTAATGGTCTTTTCTGGACACCACTAGGGGTCAGAAGTAGTTCATCAAACTTTCTTCCCTC
CCTAATCTCATTGGTTACCTTGGGCTATCGAAACTTAATTAAGCGATCTGCATCTCAATTAGTCAGCAAC
CATAGTCCCGCCCCTAACTCCGCCCATCCCGCCCCTAACTCCGCCCAGTTCCGCCCATTCTCCGCCCCAT
CGCTGACTAATTTTTTTTATTTATGCAGAGGCCGAGGCCGCCTCGGCCTCTGAGCTATTCCAGAAGTAGT
GAGGAGGCTTTTTTGGAGGCCTAGGCTTTTGCAAAGGAGGTAGCCAACATGATTGAACAAGATGGATTGC
ACGCAGGTTCTCCCGCCGCTTGGGTGGAGAGGCTATTCGGCTATGACTGGGCACAACAGACAATCGGCTG
CTCTGATGCCGCCGTGTTCCGGCTGTCAGCGCAGGGGCGCCCGGTTCTTTTTGTCAAGACCGACCTGTCC
GGTGCCCTGAATGAACTCCAGGACGAGGCAGCGCGGCTATCGTGGCTGGCCACGACGGGCGTTCCTTGCG
CAGCTGTGCTCGACGTTGTCACTGAAGCGGGAAGGGACTGGCTGCTATTGGGCGAAGTGCCGGGGCAGGA
TCTCCTGTCATCTCACCTTGCTCCTGCCGAGAAAGTATCCATCATGGCTGATGCAATGCGGCGGCTGCAT
ACGCTTGATCCGGCTACCTGCCCATTCGACCACCAAGCGAAACATCGCATCGAGCGAGCACGTACTCGGA
TGGAAGCCGGTCTTGTCGATCAGGATGATCTGGACGAAGAGCATCAGGGGCTCGCGCCAGCCGAACTGTT
CGCCAGGCTCAAGGCGCGGATGCCCGACGGCGAGGATCTCGTCGTGACCCACGGCGATGCCTGCTTGCCG
AATATCATGGTGGAAAATGGCCGCTTTTCTGGATTCATCGACTGTGGCCGGCTGGGTGTGGCGGACCGCT
ATCAGGACATAGCGTTGGCTACCCGTGATATTGCTGAAGAGCTTGGCGGCGAATGGGCTGACCGCTTCCT
CGTGCTTTACGGTATCGCCGCTCCCGATTCGCAGCGCATCGCCTTCTATCGCCTTCTTGACGAGTTCTTC
TAGTATGTAAGCCCTGTGCCTTCTAGTTGCCAGCCATCTGTTGTTTGCCCCTCCCCCGTGCCTTCCTTGA
CCCTGGAAGGTGCCACTCCCACTGTCCTTTCCTAATAAAATGAGGAAATTGCATCGCATTGTCTGAGTAG
GTGTCATTCTATTCTGGGGGGTGGGGTGGGGCAGGACAGCAAGGGGGAGGATTGGGAAGACAATAGCAGG
CATGCTGGGGATGCGGTGGGCTCTATGGTTAATTAACCAGTCAAGTCAGCTACTTGGCGAGATCGACTTG
TCTGGGTTTCGACTACGCTCAGAATTGCGTCAGTCAAGTTCGATCTGGTCCTTGCTATTGCACCCGTTCT
CCGATTACGAGTTTCATTTAAATCATGTGAGCAAAAGGCCAGCAAAAGGCCAGGAACCGTAAAAAGGCCG
CGTTGCTGGCGTTTTTCCATAGGCTCCGCCCCCCTGACGAGCATCACAAAAATCGACGCTCAAGTCAGAG
GTGGCGAAACCCGACAGGACTATAAAGATACCAGGCGTTTCCCCCTGGAAGCTCCCTCGTGCGCTCTCCT
GTTCCGACCCTGCCGCTTACCGGATACCTGTCCGCCTTTCTCCCTTCGGGAAGCGTGGCGCTTTCTCATA
GCTCACGCTGTAGGTATCTCAGTTCGGTGTAGGTCGTTCGCTCCAAGCTGGGCTGTGTGCACGAACCCCC
CGTTCAGCCCGACCGCTGCGCCTTATCCGGTAACTATCGTCTTGAGTCCAACCCGGTAAGACACGACTTA
TCGCCACTGGCAGCAGCCACTGGTAACAGGATTAGCAGAGCGAGGTATGTAGGCGGTGCTACAGAGTTCT
TGAAGTGGTGGCCTAACTACGGCTACACTAGAAGAACAGTATTTGGTATCTGCGCTCTGCTGAAGCCAGT
TACCTTCGGAAAAAGAGTTGGTAGCTCTTGATCCGGCAAACAAACCACCGCTGGTAGCGGTGGTTTTTTT
GTTTGCAAGCAGCAGATTACGCGCAGAAAAAAAGGATCTCAAGAAGATCCTTTGATCTTTTCTACGGGGT
CTGACGCTCAGTGGAACGAAAACTCACGTTAAGGGATTTTGGTCATGAGATTATCAAAAAGGATCTTCAC
CTAGATCCTTTTAAATTAAAAATGAAGTTTTAAATCAATCTAAAGTATATATGAGTAAACTTGGTCTGAC
AGTTACCAATGCTTAATCAGTGAGGCACCTATCTCAGCGATCTGTCTATTTCGTTCATCCATAGTTGCAT
TTAAATTTCCGAACTCTCCAAGGCCCTCGTCGGAAAATCTTCAAACCTTTCGTCCGATCCATCTTGCAGG
CTACCTCTCGAACGAACTATCGCAAGTCTCTTGGCCGGCCTTGCGCCTTGGCTATTGCTTGGCAGCGCCT
ATCGCCAGGTATTACTCCAATCCCGAATATCCGAGATCGGGATCACCCGAGAGAAGTTCAACCTACATCC
TCAATCCCGATCTATCCGAGATCCGAGGAATATCGAAATCGGGGCGCGCCTGGTGTACCGAGAACGATCC
TCTCAGTGCGAGTCTCGACGATCCATATCGTTGCTTGGCAGTCAGCCAGTCGGAATCCAGCTTGGGACCC
AGGAAGTCCAATCGTCAGATATTGTACTCAAGCCTGGTCACGGCAGCGTACCGATCTGTTTAAACCTAGA
TATTGATAGTCTGATCGGTCAACGTATAATCGAGTCCTAGCTTTTGCAAACATCTATCAAGAGACAGGAT
CAGCAGGAGGCTTTCGCATGAGTATTCAACATTTCCGTGTCGCCCTTATTCCCTTTTTTGCGGCATTTTG
CCTTCCTGTTTTTGCTCACCCAGAAACGCTGGTGAAAGTAAAAGATGCTGAAGATCAGTTGGGTGCGCGA
GTGGGTTACATCGAACTGGATCTCAACAGCGGTAAGATCCTTGAGAGTTTTCGCCCCGAAGAACGCTTTC
CAATGATGAGCACTTTTAAAGTTCTGCTATGTGGCGCGGTATTATCCCGTATTGACGCCGGGCAAGAGCA
ACTCGGTCGCCGCATACACTATTCTCAGAATGACTTGGTTGAGTATTCACCAGTCACAGAAAAGCATCTT
ACGGATGGCATGACAGTAAGAGAATTATGCAGTGCTGCCATAACCATGAGTGATAACACTGCGGCCAACT
TACTTCTGACAACGATTGGAGGACCGAAGGAGCTAACCGCTTTTTTGCACAACATGGGGGATCATGTAAC
TCGCCTTGATCGTTGGGAACCGGAGCTGAATGAAGCCATACCAAACGACGAGCGTGACACCACGATGCCT
GTAGCAATGGCAACAACCTTGCGTAAACTATTAACTGGCGAACTACTTACTCTAGCTTCCCGGCAACAGT
TGATAGACTGGATGGAGGCGGATAAAGTTGCAGGACCACTTCTGCGCTCGGCCCTTCCGGCTGGCTGGTT
TATTGCTGATAAATCTGGAGCCGGTGAGCGTGGGTCTCGCGGTATCATTGCAGCACTGGGGCCAGATGGT
AAGCCCTCCCGTATCGTAGTTATCTACACGACGGGGAGTCAGGCAACTATGGATGAACGAAATAGACAGA
TCGCTGAGATAGGTGCCTCACTGATTAAGCATTGGTAACCGATTCTAGGTGCATTGGCGCAGAAAAAAAT
GCCTGATGCGACGCTGCGCGTCTTATACTCCCACATATGCCAGATTCAGCAACGGATACGGCTTCCCCAA
CTTGCCCACTTCCATACGTGTCCTCCTTACCAGAAATTTATCCTTAAGATCCCGAATCGTTTAAACTCGA
CTCTGGCTCTATCGAATCTCCGTCGTTTCGAGCTTACGCGAACAGCCGTGGCGCTCATTTGCTCGTCGGG
CATCGAATCTCGTCAGCTATCGTCAGCTTACCTTTTTGGCAGCGATCGCGGCTCCCGACATCTTGGACCA
TTAGCTCCACAGGTATCTTCTTCCCTCTAGTGGTCATAACAGCAGCTTCAGCTACCTCTCAATTCAAAAA
ACCCCTCAAGACCCGTTTAGAGGCCCCAAGGGGTTATGCTATCAATCGTTGCGTTACACACACAAAAAAC
CAACACACATCCATCTTCGATGGATAGCGATTTTATTATCTAACTGCTGATCGAGTGTAGCCAGATCTAG
TAATCAATTACGGGGTCATTAGTTCATAGCCCATATATGGAGTTCCGCGTTACATAACTTACGGTAAATG
GCCCGCCTGGCTGACCGCCCAACGACCCCCGCCCATTGACGTCAATAATGACGTATGTTCCCATAGTAAC
GCCAATAGGGACTTTCCATTGACGTCAATGGGTGGAGTATTTACGGTAAACTGCCCACTTGGCAGTACAT
CAAGTGTATCATATGCCAAGTACGCCCCCTATTGACGTCAATGACGGTAAATGGCCCGCCTGGCATTATG
CCCAGTACATGACCTTATGGGACTTTCCTACTTGGCAGTACATCTACGTATTAGTCATCGCTATTACCAT
GCTGATGCGGTTTTGGCAGTACATCAATGGGCGTGGATAGCGGTTTGACTCACGGGGATTTCCAAGTCTC
CACCCCATTGACGTCAATGGGAGTTTGTTTTGGCACCAAAATCAACGGGACTTTCCAAAATGTCGTAACA
ACTCCGCCCCATTGACGCAAATGGGCGGTAGGCGTGTACGGTGGGAGGTCTATATAAGCAGAGCTGGTTT
AGTGAACCGTCAGATCGCCTGGAGACGCCATCCACGCTGTTTTGACCTCCATAGAAGACACCGGGACCGA
TCCAGCCTCCCCTCGAAGCTTACATGTGGTACCGAGCTCGGATCCTGAGAACTTCAGGGTGAGTCTATGG
GACCCTTGATGTTTTCTTTCCCCTTCTTTTCTATGGTTAAGTTCATGTCATAGGAAGGGGAGAAGTAACA
GGGTACACATATTGACCAAATCAGGGTAATTTTGCATTTGTAATTTTAAAAAATGCTTTCTTCTTTTAAT
ATACTTTTTTGTTTATCTTATTTCTAATACTTTCCCTAATCTCTTTCTTTCAGGGCAATAATGATACAAT
GTATCATGCCTCTTTGCACCATTCTAAAGAATAACAGTGATAATTTCTGGGTTAAGGCAATAGCAATATT
TCTGCATATAAATATTTCTGCATATAAATTGTAACTGATGTAAGAGGTTTCATATTGCTAATAGCAGCTA
CAATCCAGCTACCATTCTGCTTTTATTTTATGGTTGGGATAAGGCTGGATTATTCTGAGTCCAAGCTAGG
CCCTTTTGCTAATCATGTTCATACCTCTTATCTTCCTCCCACAGCTCCTGGGCAACGTGCTGGTCTGTGT
GCTGGCCCATCACTTTGGCAAAGGCGGCCGCC
Features (pLannotate 1.2.2; 21 found; start..end, strand, type, name):
      1..3765    +  CDS            S: SPIKE_SARS2 - Experimental evidence at protein level: Swiss-Prot protein existence level 1. [Spike glycoprotein]: May down-regulate host tetherin (BST2) by lysosomal degradation, thereby counteracting its antiviral activity. From Severe acute respiratory syndrome coronavirus 2 (2019-nCoV) (SARS-CoV-2).
   3839..4427    +  misc_feature   WPRE: woodchuck hepatitis virus posttranscriptional regulatory element
   4480..4601    -  polyA_signal   SV40 poly(A) signal: SV40 polyadenylation signal
   4624..4693    -  CDS            large T antigen (fragment): large T antigen from SV40 (simian virus 40)
   4716..4762    +  terminator     T7 terminator: transcription terminator for bacteriophage T7 RNA polymerase
   4792..4928    +  terminator     rrnG terminator: transcription terminator from the E. coli ribosomal RNA rrnG operon (Albrechtsen et al., 1991)
   4973..5044    +  misc_feature   3' β-globin insulator: insulator downstream of the human β-globin locus (Farrell et al., 2002)
   5089..5285    +  promoter       SV40 promoter: SV40 early promoter
   5299..6090    +  CDS            neo: KKA2_KLEPN - Also known as kan, nptII. Experimental evidence at protein level: Swiss-Prot protein existence level 1. Resistance to kanamycin, neomycin, paromomycin, ribostamycin, butirosin and gentamicin B. From Klebsiella pneumoniae.
   6104..6328    +  polyA_signal   bGH poly(A) signal: bovine growth hormone polyadenylation signal
   6524..7112    -  rep_origin     ori: high-copy-number ColE1/pMB1/pBR322/pUC origin of replication
   7284..7348    -  CDS            bla(M) (fragment): β-lactamase lacking the signal sequence; bla(M); allows cytosolic expression of β-lactamase
   7858..8718    +  CDS            AmpR: β-lactamase; bla; confers resistance to ampicillin, carbenicillin, and related antibiotics
   8731..8867    +  terminator     rrnG terminator: transcription terminator from the E. coli ribosomal RNA rrnG operon (Albrechtsen et al., 1991)
   9019..9090    +  misc_feature   5' β-globin insulator: insulator upstream of the human β-globin locus (Farrell et al., 2002)
   9095..9141    -  terminator     T7 terminator: transcription terminator for bacteriophage T7 RNA polymerase
   9159..9207    -  polyA_signal   poly(A) signal: synthetic polyadenylation signal
   9288..9591    +  enhancer       CMV enhancer: human cytomegalovirus immediate early enhancer
   9664..9681    -  promoter       CMV promoter (fragment): human cytomegalovirus (CMV) immediate early promoter
   9744..9795    +  promoter       CMVd2 promoter: truncated human cytomegalovirus (CMV) immediate early promoter that yields moderately reduced expression relative to the full-length promoter
   9929..10404   +  intron         β-globin intron: internally truncated intron from human β-globin
