[The description below was written by a language model from this plasmid's Addgene catalogue record and pLannotate feature annotations shown in this document.]
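Description:
pTwist-SARS-CoV-2 Spike-deltaC18 Y505H (CAT) is a mammalian expression plasmid of about 10.5 kb, built on the Twist pTwist-CMV-BetaGlobin-WPRE-Neo backbone, that encodes the SARS-CoV-2 spike glycoprotein carrying the Y505H substitution. The "deltaC18" in the name indicates a spike lacking its C-terminal 18 residues, a truncation commonly used to improve spike incorporation into pseudotyped particles. The annotated 3,765-nt coding region is consistent with a slightly shortened spike. "(CAT)" presumably denotes the histidine codon used, although the record does not explain it. The plasmid replicates in E. coli from a high-copy ColE1/pUC-type origin and is selected with ampicillin through a β-lactamase gene.

The catalogue lists the promoter as CAG, but the feature table instead shows a CMV enhancer, CMV immediate-early promoter segments and a truncated human β-globin intron upstream of the spike ORF. This arrangement matches the backbone name, so the promoter designation in the record is not fully consistent. Downstream of the coding sequence lie a WPRE, which enhances transcript stability and expression, and an SV40 polyadenylation signal. A separate cassette of SV40 early promoter, neo (aminoglycoside phosphotransferase) and bGH poly(A) would permit G418 selection in mammalian cells. β-globin insulator elements, bacterial rrnG and T7 terminators, and a synthetic poly(A) signal flank the units to limit transcriptional read-through.

The stated purpose is pseudovirus production. The plasmid supplies the envelope protein in transfected producer cells so that particles display the Y505H spike. The associated study concerns viral escape from vaccine-induced antibody responses, which suggests use in neutralization assays testing the effect of this single mutation.
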