Addgene plasmid #212476: pTwist-SARS-CoV-2 Spike-deltaC18 Y505H (CAT)
Purpose: Encodes SARS-CoV-2 spike Y505H for pseudovirus production
Depositing lab: Alejandro Balazs. Depositing organization: Massachusetts General Hospital. Publication: Ongoing evolution of SARS-CoV-2 drives escape from mRNA vaccine-induced humoral immunity. Roederer AL, Cao Y, Denis KS, Sheehan ML, Li CJ, Lam EC, Gregory DJ, Poznansky MC, Iafrate AJ, Canaday DH, Gravenstein S, Garcia-Beltran WF, Balazs AB. medRxiv [Preprint]. 2024 Mar 7:2024.03.05.24303815. doi: 10.1101/2024.03.05.24303815. PubMed 38496628.
Backbone
  Vector backbone: pTwist-CMV-BetaGlobin-WPRE-Neo
  Backbone manufacturer: Twist
  Vector type: Mammalian Expression
Growth in bacteria
  Bacterial resistance: Ampicillin, 100 μg/mL
  Growth temperature: 37°C
  Growth strain: DH5alpha
  Copy number: High Copy
Gene/Insert
  Gene/Insert name: SARS-CoV-2 Spike Y505H
  Species: Severe acute respiratory syndrome coronavirus 2
  Mutation: Y505H
  Entrez Gene: S (a.k.a. GU280_gp02, spike glycoprotein)
  Promoter: CAG
  Cloning method: Ligation Independent Cloning
Terms and licenses: Academic/Nonprofit Terms; Industry Terms: Not Available to Industry
Depositor comments: Please visit https://www.medrxiv.org/content/10.1101/2024.03.05.24303815v1 for medRxiv preprint.
How to cite: pTwist-SARS-CoV-2 Spike-deltaC18 Y505H (CAT) was a gift from Alejandro Balazs (Addgene plasmid # 212476 ; http://n2t.net/addgene:212476 ; RRID:Addgene_212476)
